>Addgene plasmid #90864 | RACGAP1 E7.4 gRNA | addgene full sequence | sequence record 183910 | Addgene NGS Result
AACCGCCTCTCCCCGCGCGTTGGCCGATTCATTAATGCAGCTGGCACGACAGGTTTCCCGACTGGAAAGC
GGGCAGTGAGCGCAACGCAATTAATGTGAGTTAGCTCACTCATTAGGCACCCCAGGCTTTACACTTTATG
CTTCCGGCTCGTATGTTGTGTGGAATTGTGAGCGGATAACAATTTCACACAGGAAACAGCTATGACCATG
ATTACGCCAAGCGCGCAATTAACCCTCACTAAAGGGAACAAAAGCTGGAGCTGCAAGCTTAATGTAGTCT
TATGCAATACTCTTGTAGTCTTGCAACATGGTAACGATGAGTTAGCAACATGCCTTACAAGGAGAGAAAA
AGCACCGTGCATGCCGATTGGTGGAAGTAAGGTGGTACGATCGTGCCTTATTAGGAAGGCAACAGACGGG
TCTGACATGGATTGGACGAACCACTGAATTGCCGCATTGCAGAGATATTGTATTTAAGTGCCTAGCTCGA
TACATAAACGGGTCTCTCTGGTTAGACCAGATCTGAGCCTGGGAGCTCTCTGGCTAACTAGGGAACCCAC
TGCTTAAGCCTCAATAAAGCTTGCCTTGAGTGCTTCAAGTAGTGTGTGCCCGTCTGTTGTGTGACTCTGG
TAACTAGAGATCCCTCAGACCCTTTTAGTCAGTGTGGAAAATCTCTAGCAGTGGCGCCCGAACAGGGACT
TGAAAGCGAAAGGGAAACCAGAGGAGCTCTCTCGACGCAGGACTCGGCTTGCTGAAGCGCGCACGGCAAG
AGGCGAGGGGCGGCGACTGGTGAGTACGCCAAAAATTTTGACTAGCGGAGGCTAGAAGGAGAGAGATGGG
TGCGAGAGCGTCAGTATTAAGCGGGGGAGAATTAGATCGCGATGGGAAAAAATTCGGTTAAGGCCAGGGG
GAAAGAAAAAATATAAATTAAAACATATAGTATGGGCAAGCAGGGAGCTAGAACGATTCGCAGTTAATCC
TGGCCTGTTAGAAACATCAGAAGGCTGTAGACAAATACTGGGACAGCTACAACCATCCCTTCAGACAGGA
TCAGAAGAACTTAGATCATTATATAATACAGTAGCAACCCTCTATTGTGTGCATCAAAGGATAGAGATAA
AAGACACCAAGGAAGCTTTAGACAAGATAGAGGAAGAGCAAAACAAAAGTAAGACCACCGCACAGCAAGC
GGCCGCTGATCTTCAGACCTGGAGGAGGAGATATGAGGGACAATTGGAGAAGTGAATTATATAAATATAA
AGTAGTAAAAATTGAACCATTAGGAGTAGCACCCACCAAGGCAAAGAGAAGAGTGGTGCAGAGAGAAAAA
AGAGCAGTGGGAATAGGAGCTTTGTTCCTTGGGTTCTTGGGAGCAGCAGGAAGCACTATGGGCGCAGCGT
CAATGACGCTGACGGTACAGGCCAGACAATTATTGTCTGGTATAGTGCAGCAGCAGAACAATTTGCTGAG
GGCTATTGAGGCGCAACAGCATCTGTTGCAACTCACAGTCTGGGGCATCAAGCAGCTCCAGGCAAGAATC
CTGGCTGTGGAAAGATACCTAAAGGATCAACAGCTCCTGGGGATTTGGGGTTGCTCTGGAAAACTCATTT
GCACCACTGCTGTGCCTTGGAATGCTAGTTGGAGTAATAAATCTCTGGAACAGATTTGGAATCACACGAC
CTGGATGGAGTGGGACAGAGAAATTAACAATTACACAAGCTTAATACACTCCTTAATTGAAGAATCGCAA
AACCAGCAAGAAAAGAATGAACAAGAATTATTGGAATTAGATAAATGGGCAAGTTTGTGGAATTGGTTTA
ACATAACAAATTGGCTGTGGTATATAAAATTATTCATAATGATAGTAGGAGGCTTGGTAGGTTTAAGAAT
AGTTTTTGCTGTACTTTCTATAGTGAATAGAGTTAGGCAGGGATATTCACCATTATCGTTTCAGACCCAC
CTCCCAACCCCGAGGGGACCCAGAGAGGGCCTATTTCCCATGATTCCTTCATATTTGCATATACGATACA
AGGCTGTTAGAGAGATAATTAGAATTAATTTGACTGTAAACACAAAGATATTAGTACAAAATACGTGACG
TAGAAAGTAATAATTTCTTGGGTAGTTTGCAGTTTTAAAATTATGTTTTAAAATGGACTATCATATGCTT
ACCGTAACTTGAAAGTATTTCGATTTCTTGGCTTTATATATCTTGTGGAAAGGACGAAACACCGGCTGAA
GCATGCACGTAATCGTTTAAGAGCTATGCTGGAAACAGCATAGCAAGTTTAAATAAGGCTAGTCCGTTAT
CAACTTGAAAAAGTGGCACCGAGTCGGTGCTTTTTTTGAATTCTAGATCTTGAGACAAATGGCAGTATTC
ATCCACAATTTTAAAAGAAAAGGGGGGATTGGGGGGTACAGTGCAGGGGAAAGAATAGTAGACATAATAG
CAACAGACATACAAACTAAAGAATTACAAAAACAAATTACAAAAATTCAAAATTTTCGGGTTTATTACAG
GGACAGCAGAGATCCACTTTGGCGCCGGCTCGAGTGGCTCCGGTGCCCGTCAGTGGGCAGAGCGCACATC
GCCCACAGTCCCCGAGAAGTTGGGGGGAGGGGTCGGCAATTGAACCGGTGCCTAGAGAAGGTGGCGCGGG
GTAAACTGGGAAAGTGATGTCGTGTACTGGCTCCGCCTTTTTCCCGAGGGTGGGGGAGAACCGTATATAA
GTGCAGTAGTCGCCGTGAACGTTCTTTTTCGCAACGGGTTTGCCGCCAGAACACAGGTGTCGTGACGCGG
GATCCGCCACCATGACCGAGTACAAGCCCACGGTGCGCCTCGCCACCCGCGACGACGTCCCCAGGGCCGT
ACGCACCCTCGCCGCCGCGTTCGCCGACTACCCCGCCACGCGCCACACCGTCGATCCGGACCGCCACATC
GAGCGGGTCACCGAGCTGCAAGAACTCTTCCTCACGCGCGTCGGGCTCGACATCGGCAAGGTGTGGGTCG
CGGACGACGGCGCCGCGGTGGCGGTCTGGACCACGCCGGAGAGCGTCGAAGCGGGGGCGGTGTTCGCCGA
GATCGGCCCGCGCATGGCCGAGTTGAGCGGTTCCCGGCTGGCCGCGCAGCAACAGATGGAAGGCCTCCTG
GCGCCGCACCGGCCCAAGGAGCCCGCGTGGTTCCTGGCCACCGTCGGAGTCTCGCCCGACCACCAGGGCA
AGGGTCTGGGCAGCGCCGTCGTGCTCCCCGGAGTGGAGGCGGCCGAGCGCGCCGGGGTGCCCGCCTTCCT
GGAGACCTCCGCGCCCCGCAACCTCCCCTTCTACGAGCGGCTCGGCTTCACCGTCACCGCCGACGTCGAG
GTGCCCGAAGGACCGCGCACCTGGTGCATGACCCGCAAGCCCGGTGCCTGAACGCGTTAAGTCGACAATC
AACCTCTGGATTACAAAATTTGTGAAAGATTGACTGGTATTCTTAACTATGTTGCTCCTTTTACGCTATG
TGGATACGCTGCTTTAATGCCTTTGTATCATGCTATTGCTTCCCGTATGGCTTTCATTTTCTCCTCCTTG
TATAAATCCTGGTTGCTGTCTCTTTATGAGGAGTTGTGGCCCGTTGTCAGGCAACGTGGCGTGGTGTGCA
CTGTGTTTGCTGACGCAACCCCCACTGGTTGGGGCATTGCCACCACCTGTCAGCTCCTTTCCGGGACTTT
CGCTTTCCCCCTCCCTATTGCCACGGCGGAACTCATCGCCGCCTGCCTTGCCCGCTGCTGGACAGGGGCT
CGGCTGTTGGGCACTGACAATTCCGTGGTGTTGTCGGGGAAATCATCGTCCTTTCCTTGGCTGCTCGCCT
GTGTTGCCACCTGGATTCTGCGCGGGACGTCCTTCTGCTACGTCCCTTCGGCCCTCAATCCAGCGGACCT
TCCTTCCCGCGGCCTGCTGCCGGCTCTGCGGCCTCTTCCGCGTCTTCGCCTTCGCCCTCAGACGAGTCGG
ATCTCCCTTTGGGCCGCCTCCCCGCGTCGACTTTAAGACCAATGACTTACAAGGCAGCTGTAGATCTTAG
CCACTTTTTAAAAGAAAAGGGGGGACTGGAAGGGCTAATTCACTCCCAACGAAGACAAGATCTGCTTTTT
GCTTGTACTGGGTCTCTCTGGTTAGACCAGATCTGAGCCTGGGAGCTCTCTGGCTAACTAGGGAACCCAC
TGCTTAAGCCTCAATAAAGCTTGCCTTGAGTGCTTCAAGTAGTGTGTGCCCGTCTGTTGTGTGACTCTGG
TAACTAGAGATCCCTCAGACCCTTTTAGTCAGTGTGGAAAATCTCTAGCAGTACGTATAGTAGTTCATGT
CATCTTATTATTCAGTATTTATAACTTGCAAAGAAATGAATATCAGAGAGTGAGAGGAACTTGTTTATTG
CAGCTTATAATGGTTACAAATAAAGCAATAGCATCACAAATTTCACAAATAAAGCATTTTTTTCACTGCA
TTCTAGTTGTGGTTTGTCCAAACTCATCAATGTATCTTATCATGTCTGGCTCTAGCTATCCCGCCCCTAA
CTCCGCCCATCCCGCCCCTAACTCCGCCCAGTTCCGCCCATTCTCCGCCCCATGGCTGACTAATTTTTTT
TATTTATGCAGAGGCCGAGGCCGCCTCGGCCTCTGAGCTATTCCAGAAGTAGTGAGGAGGCTTTTTTGGA
GGCCTAGGGACGTACCCAATTCGCCCTATAGTGAGTCGTATTACGCGCGCTCACTGGCCGTCGTTTTACA
ACGTCGTGACTGGGAAAACCCTGGCGTTACCCAACTTAATCGCCTTGCAGCACATCCCCCTTTCGCCAGC
TGGCGTAATAGCGAAGAGGCCCGCACCGATCGCCCTTCCCAACAGTTGCGCAGCCTGAATGGCGAATGGG
[124 nt withheld, positions 4901-5024]
C
[91 nt withheld, positions 5026-5116]
A
[49 nt withheld, positions 5118-5166]
CCTTTGACGTTGGAGTCCACGTTCTTT
[37 nt withheld, positions 5194-5230]
ACCCTATCTCGGTCTATTCTTTTGATTTATAAGGGATTTTGCCGATTTCGGCCTATTGGTTAAAAAATGA
GCTGATTTAACAAAAATTTAACGCGAATTTTAACAAAATATTAACGCTTACAATTTAGGTGGCACTTTTC
GGGGAAATGTGCGCGGAACCCCTATTTGTTTATTTTTCTAAATACATTCAAATATGTATCCGCTCATGAG
ACAATAACCCTGATAAATGCTTCAATAATATTGAAAAAGGAAGAGTATGAGTATTCAACATTTCCGTGTC
GCCCTTATTCCCTTTTTTGCGGCATTTTGCCTTCCTGTTTTTGCTCACCCAGAAACGCTGGTGAAAGTAA
AAGATGCTGAAGATCAGTTGGGTGCACGAGTGGGTTACATCGAACTGGATCTCAACAGCGGTAAGATCCT
TGAGAGTTTTCGCCCCGAAGAACGTTTTCCAATGATGAGCACTTTTAAAGTTCTGCTATGTGGCGCGGTA
TTATCCCGTATTGACGCCGGGCAAGAGCAACTCGGTCGCCGCATACACTATTCTCAGAATGACTTGGTTG
AGTACTCACCAGTCACAGAAAAGCATCTTACGGATGGCATGACAGTAAGAGAATTATGCAGTGCTGCCAT
AACCATGAGTGATAACACTGCGGCCAACTTACTTCTGACAACGATCGGAGGACCGAAGGAGCTAACCGCT
TTTTTGCACAACATGGGGGATCATGTAACTCGCCTTGATCGTTGGGAACCGGAGCTGAATGAAGCCATAC
CAAACGACGAGCGTGACACCACGATGCCTGTAGCAATGGCAACAACGTTGCGCAAACTATTAACTGGCGA
ACTACTTACTCTAGCTTCCCGGCAACAATTAATAGACTGGATGGAGGCGGATAAAGTTGCAGGACCACTT
CTGCGCTCGGCCCTTCCGGCTGGCTGGTTTATTGCTGATAAATCTGGAGCCGGTGAGCGTGGGTCTCGCG
GTATCATTGCAGCACTGGGGCCAGATGGTAAGCCCTCCCGTATCGTAGTTATCTACACGACGGGGAGTCA
GGCAACTATGGATGAACGAAATAGACAGATCGCTGAGATAGGTGCCTCACTGATTAAGCATTGGTAACTG
TCAGACCAAGTTTACTCATATATACTTTAGATTGATTTAAAACTTCATTTTTAATTTAAAAGGATCTAGG
TGAAGATCCTTTTTGATAATCTCATGACCAAAATCCCTTAACGTGAGTTTTCGTTCCACTGAGCGTCAGA
CCCCGTAGAAAAGATCAAAGGATCTTCTTGAGATCCTTTTTTTCTGCGCGTAATCTGCTGCTTGCAAACA
AAAAAACCACCGCTACCAGCGGTGGTTTGTTTGCCGGATCAAGAGCTACCAACTCTTTTTCCGAAGGTAA
CTGGCTTCAGCAGAGCGCAGATACCAAATACTGTTCTTCTAGTGTAGCCGTAGTTAGGCCACCACTTCAA
GAACTCTGTAGCACCGCCTACATACCTCGCTCTGCTAATCCTGTTACCAGTGGCTGCTGCCAGTGGCGAT
AAGTCGTGTCTTACCGGGTTGGACTCAAGACGATAGTTACCGGATAAGGCGCAGCGGTCGGGCTGAACGG
GGGGTTCGTGCACACAGCCCAGCTTGGAGCGAACGACCTACACCGAACTGAGATACCTACAGCGTGAGCT
ATGAGAAAGCGCCACGCTTCCCGAAGGGAGAAAGGCGGACAGGTATCCGGTAAGCGGCAGGGTCGGAACA
GGAGAGCGCACGAGGGAGCTTCCAGGGGGAAACGCCTGGTATCTTTATAGTCCTGTCGGGTTTCGCCACC
TCTGACTTGAGCGTCGATTTTTGTGATGCTCGTCAGGGGGGCGGAGCCTATGGAAAAACGCCAGCAACGC
GGCCTTTTTACGGTTCCTGGCCTTTTGCTGGCCTTTTGCTCACATGTTCTTTCCTGCGTTATCCCCTGAT
TCTGTGGATAACCGTATTACCGCCTTTGAGTGAGCTGATACCGCTCGCCGCAGCCGAACGACCGAGCGCA
GCGAGTCAGTGAGCGAGGAAGCGGAAGAGCGCCCAATACGCA
Features (pLannotate 1.2.2; 27 found; start..end, strand, type, name):
     92..113     +  protein_bind   CAP binding site: CAP binding activates transcription in the presence of cAMP. E. coli catabolite activator protein
    128..158     +  promoter       lac promoter: promoter for the E. coli lac operon
    166..182     +  protein_bind   lac operator: The lac repressor binds to the lac operator to inhibit transcription in E. coli. This inhibition can be relieved by adding lactose or isopropyl-β-D-thiogalactopyranoside (IPTG). lac repressor encoded by lacI
    227..245     +  promoter       T3 promoter: promoter for bacteriophage T3 RNA polymerase
    273..499     +  promoter       RSV promoter: Rous sarcoma virus enhancer/promoter
    500..680     +  LTR            5' LTR (truncated): truncated 5' long terminal repeat (LTR) from HIV-1
    727..852     +  misc_feature   HIV-1 Ψ: packaging signal of human immunodeficiency virus type 1
    836..1199    +  CDS            HIV-1 gag (fragment): gag protein from human immunodeficiency virus 1; gag
   1345..1578    +  misc_feature   RRE: The Rev response element (RRE) of HIV-1 allows for Rev-dependent mRNA export from the nucleus to the cytoplasm.
   1955..1981    +  CDS            Rev (fragment): human immunodeficiency virus 1 (HIV-1) Rev protein; rev; enhances nuclear export of unspliced and incompletely spliced viral mRNAs
   1985..2225    +  promoter       U6 promoter: RNA polymerase III promoter for human U6 snRNA
   2273..2340    +  misc_RNA       tracrRNA (fragment): trans-activating CRISPR RNA for the Streptococcus pyogenes CRISPR/Cas9 system
   2389..2506    +  misc_feature   cPPT/CTS: central polypurine tract and central termination sequence of HIV-1
   2575..2786    +  promoter       EF-1α core promoter: core promoter for human elongation factor EF-1α
   2812..3411    +  CDS            PuroR (fragment): puromycin N-acetyltransferase; pac from Streptomyces; confers resistance to puromycin
   3427..4015    +  misc_feature   WPRE: woodchuck hepatitis virus posttranscriptional regulatory element
   4066..4085    +  misc_feature   cPPT/CTS (fragment): central polypurine tract and central termination sequence of HIV-1
   4087..4320    +  LTR            3' LTR (ΔU3): self-inactivating 3' long terminal repeat (LTR) from HIV-1
   4398..4519    +  polyA_signal   SV40 poly(A) signal: SV40 polyadenylation signal
   4559..4694    +  rep_origin     SV40 ori: SV40 origin of replication
   4715..4733    -  promoter       T7 promoter: promoter for bacteriophage T7 RNA polymerase
   4741..4896    +  CDS            lacZα (fragment): LacZα fragment of β-galactosidase; lacZ fragment
   4901..5329    +  rep_origin     f1 ori (sequence partly withheld): f1 bacteriophage origin of replication; arrow indicates direction of (+) strand synthesis
   5382..5486    +  promoter       AmpR promoter: bla
   5487..6347    +  CDS            AmpR: β-lactamase; bla; confers resistance to ampicillin, carbenicillin, and related antibiotics
   6518..7106    +  rep_origin     ori: high-copy-number ColE1/pMB1/pBR322/pUC origin of replication
   7289..79      +  CDS            lacI (fragment) (across the origin): lac repressor; lacI; The lac repressor binds to the lac operator to inhibit transcription in E. coli. This inhibition can be relieved by adding lactose or isopropyl-β-D-thiogalactopyranoside (IPTG).
