[The description below was written by a language model from this plasmid's Addgene catalogue record and pLannotate feature annotations shown in this document.]
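Description:
RACGAP1 E7.4 gRNA is a third-generation lentiviral CRISPR guide plasmid built on the pLenti-sgRNA backbone, carrying a single guide RNA directed against human RACGAP1. It is propagated in E. coli through a high-copy ColE1/pUC-type origin with ampicillin selection (AmpR/β-lactamase). The backbone also retains an f1 origin, an SV40 origin and poly(A) signal, and lac, T3 and T7 promoter remnants. The catalogue lists the empty backbone at 9,151 bp, whereas the sequenced record is 7,302 nt. This would be consistent with loss of a stuffer fragment when the guide was cloned into the two BsmBI sites (both destroyed), but the record does not state this.

The viral cassette begins with an RSV promoter fused to a truncated HIV-1 5' LTR, which allows Tat-independent transcription of the genomic RNA in packaging cells. This is followed by the Ψ packaging signal with a gag fragment, the Rev response element for nuclear export, and a cPPT/CTS. It ends in a ΔU3 self-inactivating 3' LTR. Within this unit, a human U6 RNA polymerase III promoter drives the RACGAP1 spacer joined to the Streptococcus pyogenes Cas9 guide scaffold, annotated as a tracrRNA fragment. Downstream, an EF-1α core promoter expresses puromycin N-acetyltransferase, stabilised by a WPRE, so that transduced mammalian cells can be selected with puromycin.

No Cas9 is encoded, so the nuclease must be supplied separately in the target cells. The plasmid belongs to a guide series used to generate human cell-cycle gene knockouts in a large-scale CRISPR/Cas9 analysis of p53-dependent responses to cell-cycle defects.
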