Addgene plasmid #90864: RACGAP1 E7.4 gRNA
Purpose: 3rd generation lentiviral gRNA plasmid targeting human RACGAP1
Depositing lab: Iain Cheeseman. Depositing organization: Whitehead Institute for Biomedical Research. Publication: Large-Scale Analysis of CRISPR/Cas9 Cell-Cycle Knockouts Reveals the Diversity of p53-Dependent Responses to Cell-Cycle Defects. McKinley KL, Cheeseman IM. Dev Cell. 2017 Feb 27;40(4):405-420.e2. doi: 10.1016/j.devcel.2017.01.012. Epub 2017 Feb 16. PubMed 28216383.
Backbone
  Vector backbone: pLenti-sgRNA
  Backbone manufacturer: Eric Lander & David Sabatini labs (Addgene plasmid #71409)
  Backbone size w/o insert (bp): 9151
  Vector type: Lentiviral, CRISPR
  Selectable markers: Puromycin
Growth in bacteria
  Bacterial resistance: Ampicillin, 100 μg/mL
  Growth temperature: 37°C
  Growth strain: NEB Stable
  Copy number: Unknown
Gene/Insert
  Gene/Insert name: RACGAP1 (Guide Designation E7.4) (alt name: pKMKO series)
  gRNA/shRNA sequence: CACCgGCTGAAGCATGCACGTAATC
  Species: H. sapiens (human)
  Promoter: U6
  Cloning method: Restriction Enzyme; 5′ cloning site BsmBI (destroyed during cloning); 3′ cloning site BsmBI (destroyed during cloning)
  Sequencing primers: 5′ hU6-F (5'-GAGGGCCTATTTCCCATGATT-3'); 3′ EF1a-R (5'-CACGGCGACTACTGCACTTA-3')
Terms and licenses: Academic/Nonprofit Terms; Industry Terms: Not Available to Industry
Depositor comments: Please note that gRNA target sequence listed is not strictly the 20nt spacer sequence, but also contains the 5' BsmBI overhang. For more information about knockout human cell lines generated using this plasmid, please see http://cellcycleknockouts.wi.mit.edu/ .
How to cite: RACGAP1 E7.4 gRNA was a gift from Iain Cheeseman (Addgene plasmid # 90864 ; http://n2t.net/addgene:90864 ; RRID:Addgene_90864)
